>Addgene plasmid #146194 | pAc5.1B-lambdaN-HA-DmEDC3-5mut-siRNAres_E | depositor full sequence | sequence record 288639 | Full Sequence
CTTCAAGGAATTAATTCTATATTCTAAAAACACAAATGATACTTCTAAAAAAAATCATGAATGGCATCAA
CTCTGAATCAAATCTTTGCAGATGCACCTACTTCTCATTTCCACTGTCACATCATTTTTCCAGATCTCGC
TGCCTGTTATGTGGCCCACAAACCAAGACACGTTTTATGGCCATTAAAGCTGGCTGATCGTCGCCAAACA
CCAAATACATATCAATATGTACATTCGAGAAAGAAGCGATCAAAGAAGCGTCTTCGGGCGAGTAGGAGAA
TGCGGAGGAGAAGGAGAACGAGCTGATCTAGTATCTCTCCACAATCCAATGCCAACTGACCAACTGGCCA
TATTCGGAGCAATTTGAAGCCAATTTCCATCGCCTGGCGATCGCTCCATTCTTGGCTATATGTTTTTCAC
CGTTCCCGGGGCCATTTTCAAAGACTCGTCGGTAAGATAAGATTGTGTCACTCGCTGTCTCTCTTCATTT
GTCGAAGAATGCTGAGGAATTTCGCGATGACGTCGGCGAGTATTTTGAAGAATGAGAATAATTTGTATTT
ATACGAAAATCAGTTAGTGGAATTTTCTACAAAAACATGTTATCTATAGATAATTTTGTTGCAAAATATG
TTGACTATGACAAAGATTGTATGTATATACCTTTAATGTATTCTCATTTTCTTATGTATTTATAATGGCA
ATGATGATACTGATGATATTTTAAGATGATGCCAGACCACAGGCTGATTTCTGCGTCTTTTGCCGAACGC
AGTGCATGTGCGGTTGTTGTTTTTTGGAATAGTTTCAATTTTCGGACTGTCCGCTTTGATTTCAGTTTCT
TGGCTTATTCAAAAAGCAAAGTAAAGCCAAAAAAGCGAGATGGCAATACCAAATGCGGCAAAACGGTAGT
GGAAGGAAAGGGGTGCGGGGCAGCGGAAGGAAGGGTGGGGCGGGGCGTGGCGGGGTCTGTGGCTGGGCGC
GACGTCACCGACGTTGGAGCCACTCCTTTGACCATGTGTGCGTGTGTGTATTATTCGTGTCTCGCCACTC
GCCGGTTGTTTTTTTCTTTTTATCTCGCTCTCTCTAGCGCCATCTCGTACGCATGCTCAACGCACCGCAT
GTTGCCGTGTCCTTTATGCGTCATTTTGGCTCGAAATAGGCAATTATTTAAACAAAGATTAGTCAACGAA
AACGCTAAAATAAATAAGTCTACAATATGGTTACTTATTGCCATGTGTGTGCAGCCAACGATAGCAACAA
AAGCAACAACACAGTGGCTTTCCCTCTTTCACTTTTTGTTTGCAAGCGCGTGCGAGCAAGACGGCACGAC
CGGCAAACGCAATTACGCTGACAAAGAGCAGACGAAGTTTTGGCCGAAAAACATCAAGGCGCCTGATACG
AATGCATTTGCAATAACAATTGCGATATTTAATATTGTTTATGAAGCTGTTTGACTTCAAAACACACAAA
AAAAAAAATAAAACAAATTATTTGAAAGAGAATTAGGAATCGGACAGCTTATCGTTACGGGCTAACAGCA
CACCGAGACGAAATAGCTTACCTGACGTCACAGCCTCTGGAAGAACTGCCGCCAAGCAGAGAGAGAGAGA
AAAAGAGGGAGAGCAGCTTAGACCGCATGTGCTTGTGTGTGAGGCGTCTCTCTCTTCGTCTCCTGTTTGC
GCAAACGCATAGACTGCACTGAGAAAATCGATTACCTATTTTTTATGAATGAATATTTGCACTATTACTA
TTCAAAACTATTAAGATAGCAATCACATTCAATAGCCAAATACTATACCACCTGAGCGATGCAACGAAAT
GATCAATTTGAGCAAAAATGCTGCATATTTAGGACGGCATCATTATAGAAATGCTTCTTGCTGTGTACTT
TTCTCTCGTCTGGCAGCTGTTTCGCCGTTATTGTTAAAACCGGCTTAAGTTAGGTGTGTTTTCTACGACT
AGTGATGCCCCTACTAGAAGATGTGTGTTGCACAAATGTCCCTGAATAACCAATTTGAAGTGCAGATAGC
AGTAAACGTAAGCTAATATGAATATTATTTAACTGTAATGTTTTAATATCGCTGGACATTACTAATAAAC
CCACTATAAACACATGTACATATGTATGTTTTGGCATACAATGAGTAGTTGGGGAAAAAATGTGTAAAAG
CACCGTGACCATCACAGCATAAAGATAACCAGCTGAAGTATCGAATATGAGTAACCCCCAAATTGAATCA
CATGCCGCAACTGATAGGACCCATGGAAGTACACTCTTCATGGCGATATACAAGACACACACAAGCACGA
ACACCCAGTTGCGGAGGAAATTCTCCGTAAATGAAAACCCAATCGGCGAACAATTCATACCCATATATGG
TAAAAGTTTTGAACGCGACTTGAGAGCGGAGAGCATTGCGGCTGATAAGGTTTTAGCGCTAAGCGGGCTT
TATAAAACGGGCTGCGGGACCAGTTTTCATATCACTACCGTTTGAGTTCTTGTGCTGTGTGGATACTCCT
CCCGACACAAAGCCGCTCCATCAGCCAGCAGTCGTCTAATCCAGAGACCCCGGATCGGGGTACCAACATG
GACGCACAAACACGACGACGTGAGCGTCGCGCTGAGAAACAAGCTCAATGGAAAGCTGCAAACGGTGGAT
CTCCTCCACATATGGCTTACCCATACGATGTTCCAGATTACGCTCCTCCAAGCTTGAATTCTATGGGTCC
GACGGATCAAGACTGGATCGGCTGTGCAGTGTCTATAGCCTGCGACGAGGTCCTGGGCGTCTTCCAGGGC
CTGATCAAGCAGATTTCTGCCGAGGAGATCACCATTGTGAGGGCTTTCCGCAATGGCGTGCCGCTGCGAA
AGCAGAACGCCGAGGTGGTCCTCAAGTGCACGGACATTCGCAGCATCGATCTCATCGAGCCCGCAAAGCA
AGATCTGGATGGGCACACGGCGCCGCCGCCAGTGGTCAACAAGCCCACGCCCGTCAAGCTGCCCCACTTC
TCCAACATCCTGGGCAAGCAGCAGCAGCTCCAACTCCAGCAGCAGCAGCAGCAGCTACAACTCCAGCAGC
AACAGAAACAGCAGTTCCAGGAGCAGGAACGAGAACAGGATCTGCCATCGACGCCGCGGTCAAGGGCCAA
CGACAATGGACGGGTAGCGGCTGGCGGGGCATCGAGTTCTTCGGGCCCACGTGGCACCTTCAATTCGGCG
CTAAGCGATAAGATGCATCAGCTGAAGCTAATCGAGACCAACGGCTCAAATGGCACCCTTAGAACACCAC
AAACATCCCGTGCGTCCAGCGCTCAGCAGCAGCCGCAGATATCAACGACTCCCAACAGCGTGGCCGCCTT
TTTTGGCAACATGATACCGCCGGAGGTCGAGGTGAAACTGGGCTCCTACGTGAGCAACACCCGGGAGAGT
TACTGCAGCAGCAGCGGAGATAGCGGCGAGGCAACTGGTTTGTCGTTGGGCAGCAGCAAACCCATAGATA
TCGTCAGCAACGGAGATGGATTTTACAAGCAGACGGCAGCCTCGAGCTATGGGAATACAAATGGAAATGT
AAGAAGGAATGGCAATGCCAATAACAATGGAAATGGCACCGGAAATGGTTCTTATACCAATGGAAATGGC
AACGGCAACGGGAAGAACAAGCGGAACAGGGTGCGAAGGGAGAGCAGCATGCGGCAGCAACAGGTGCAAC
TGACTTTTGGCAGCGAGGCGGACGATCCGCTGATCCACGAGGATTTCAACTTTGCAGGCAATCTAGCGCT
GTTCAACAAGCAGGCAATTTGGGCAGCAATCGAGTCGACGACCCAAAAACCAGATGTGGTGCGGCACATT
GTGAACAATCATCATCATAAGCCAGAGCAGAAGTATCGGCACGACGAGAACATCCTGGCCAGCAAACCAC
TACAATTGCGCCAGATCGAAAGCATGTTCGGCGGCAGCCAGGACTTTGTGACGGGCGACGGTCTCATTAT
ACCGACGATTCCGGCTTACGTTCGGAATAAAATCGAGATAAGTGCCGATAAGGCGGGCCTCTCTCTGCAG
AGGCAGATCGACATTTTGGCGCGCGGAGCCAGTGATCTGGCCATTACACTGCTGGGCGGCGCCAGGCGAT
TGACGCCGGCCAACAACCATCAGTGGCCGAAGATTGCCATCATCTGCGATGGCGGCAAAAATATGAGAAC
AATTAACATTGGAGCAGCCACAGGTCGCCAGCTGGCTTCGCATGGGCTTACTGTCCTGCTGTACGTGGAG
CAGGCCAAACTGCTGGAGCAGAACAGCAGCAGCCCAGAGATTTCATTGTTCAAGGCAACCGACAATGTCA
TAGTTCACTCAGTAGACGCCTTACCCACGCCAGATCTTGTGATATTATCAACTAACACCGCTAATTTATC
GGATGCGATCAGAAAGTGGCTAAGCGTTAATCGCGCTTCGGTGCTTGCCATAGACCCGCCGCCGTGTGGC
ATTAATGAGGTTGCTATCAAGTACTCAATACTACCCATACTACCATTAAATGGCATATCAACAGCAACAA
CATCATCATCCTCTTCGGCTGCCGCCACACCAACTCCCATTGCTAGCACTTCGGCAGCAGCATCGGCTAC
CAAATCAGCAGCATCAACGAACAATTGTGGCAAATTGTATTTATGTAATCTAGGTATACCGGATAAATTC
TATCGTGATTGTGGCATTAAGTACAAAAGTCCGTATGGACATAAATATGTGATACCGATTCACTCAAAGG
ACTGAGCGGCCGCTCGAGTCTAGAGGGCCCGCGGTTCGAAGGTAAGCCTATCCCTAACCCTCTCCTCGGT
CTCGATTCTACGCGTACCGGTCATCATCACCATCACCATTGAGTTTAAACCCGCTGATCAGCCTCGACTG
TGCCTTCTAAGGCCTGAGCTCGCTGATCAGCCTCGATCGAGGATCCAGACATGATAAGATACATTGATGA
GTTTGGACAAACCACAACTAGAATGCAGTGAAAAAAATGCTTTATTTGTGAAATTTGTGATGCTATTGCT
TTATTTGTAACCATTATAAGCTGCAATAAACAAGTTAACAACAACAATTGCATTCATTTTATGTTTCAGG
TTCAGGGGGAGGTGTGGGAGGTTTTTTAAAGCAAGTAAAACCTCTACAAATGTGGTATGGCTGATTATGA
TCAGTCGACCGATGCCCTTGAGAGCCTTCAACCCAGTCAGCTCCTTCCGGTGGGCGCGGGGCATGACTAT
CGTCGCCGCACTTATGACTGTCTTCTTTATCATGCAACTCGTAGGACAGGTGCCGGCAGCGCTCTGGGTC
ATTTTCGGCGAGGACCGCTTTCGCTGGAGCGCGACGATGATCGGCCTGTCGCTTGCGGTATTCGGAATCT
TGCACGCCCTCGCTCAAGCCTTCGTCACTGGTCCCGCCACCAAACGTTTCGGCGAGAAGCAGGCCATTAT
CGCCGGCATGGCGGCCGACGCGCTGGGCTACGTCTTGCTGGCGTTCGCGACGCGAGGCTGGATGGCCTTC
CCCATTATGATTCTTCTCGCTTCCGGCGGCATCGGGATGCCCGCGTTGCAGGCCATGCTGTCCAGGCAGG
TAGATGACGACCATCAGGGACAGCTTCAAGGATCGCTCGCGGCTCTTACCAGCCAGCAAAAGGCCAGGAA
CCGTAAAAAGGCCGCGTTGCTGGCGTTTTTCCATAGGCTCCGCCCCCCTGACGAGCATCACAAAAATCGA
CGCTCAAGTCAGAGGTGGCGAAACCCGACAGGACTATAAAGATACCAGGCGTTTCCCCCTGGAAGCTCCC
TCGTGCGCTCTCCTGTTCCGACCCTGCCGCTTACCGGATACCTGTCCGCCTTTCTCCCTTCGGGAAGCGT
GGCGCTTTCTCAATGCTCACGCTGTAGGTATCTCAGTTCGGTGTAGGTCGTTCGCTCCAAGCTGGGCTGT
GTGCACGAACCCCCCGTTCAGCCCGACCGCTGCGCCTTATCCGGTAACTATCGTCTTGAGTCCAACCCGG
TAAGACACGACTTATCGCCACTGGCAGCAGCCACTGGTAACAGGATTAGCAGAGCGAGGTATGTAGGCGG
TGCTACAGAGTTCTTGAAGTGGTGGCCTAACTACGGCTACACTAGAAGGACAGTATTTGGTATCTGCGCT
CTGCTGAAGCCAGTTACCTTCGGAAAAAGAGTTGGTAGCTCTTGATCCGGCAAACAAACCACCGCTGGTA
GCGGTGGTTTTTTTGTTTGCAAGCAGCAGATTACGCGCAGAAAAAAAGGATCTCAAGAAGATCCTTTGAT
CTTTTCTACGGGGTCTGACGCTCAGTGGAACGAAAACTCACGTTAAGGGATTTTGGTCATGAGATTATCA
AAAAGGATCTTCACCTAGATCCTTTTAAATTAAAAATGAAGTTTTAAATCAATCTAAAGTATATATGAGT
AAACTTGGTCTGACAGTTACCAATGCTTAATCAGTGAGGCACCTATCTCAGCGATCTGTCTATTTCGTTC
ATCCATAGTTGCCTGACTCCCCGTCGTGTAGATAACTACGATACGGGAGGGCTTACCATCTGGCCCCAGT
GCTGCAATGATACCGCGAGACCCACGCTCACCGGCTCCAGATTTATCAGCAATAAACCAGCCAGCCGGAA
GGGCCGAGCGCAGAAGTGGTCCTGCAACTTTATCCGCCTCCATCCAGTCTATTAATTGTTGCCGGGAAGC
TAGAGTAAGTAGTTCGCCAGTTAATAGTTTGCGCAACGTTGTTGCCATTGCTGCAGGCATCGTGGTGTCA
CGCTCGTCGTTTGGTATGGCTTCATTCAGCTCCGGTTCCCAACGATCAAGGCGAGTTACATGATCCCCCA
TGTTGTGCAAAAAAGCGGTTAGCTCCTTCGGTCCTCCGATCGTTGTCAGAAGTAAGTTGGCCGCAGTGTT
ATCACTCATGGTTATGGCAGCACTGCATAATTCTCTTACTGTCATGCCATCCGTAAGATGCTTTTCTGTG
ACTGGTGAGTACTCAACCAAGTCATTCTGAGAATAGTGTATGCGGCGACCGAGTTGCTCTTGCCCGGCGT
CAACACGGGATAATACCGCGCCACATAGCAGAACTTTAAAAGTGCTCATCATTGGAAAACGTTCTTCGGG
GCGAAAACTCTCAAGGATCTTACCGCTGTTGAGATCCAGTTCGATGTAACCCACTCGTGCACCCAACTGA
TCTTCAGCATCTTTTACTTTCACCAGCGTTTCTGGGTGAGCAAAAACAGGAAGGCAAAATGCCGCAAAAA
AGGGAATAAGGGCGACACGGAAATGTTGAATACTCATACTCTTCCTTTTTCAATATTATTGAAGCATTTA
TCAGGGTTATTGTCTCATGAGCGGATACATATTTGAATGTATTTAGAAAAATAAACAAATAGGGGTTCCG
CGCACATTTCCCCGAAAAGTGCCACCTGACGTCTAAGAAACCATTATTATCATGACATTAACCTATAAAA
ATAGGCGTATCACGAGGCCCTTTCGT
Features (pLannotate 1.2.2; 11 found; start..end, strand, type, name):
     56..2568    +  promoter       Ac5 promoter: Drosophila melanogaster actin 5C promoter
   2588..2653    +  CDS            N (fragment): REGN_LAMBD - Experimental evidence at protein level: Swiss-Prot protein existence level 1. Plays a role as a transcriptional antitermination factor that allows the virus to initiate its lytic phase. Activates expression of the delayed viral early genes by modifying host RNA polymerase (RNAP) into a form that is resistant to termination signals. This antitermination function requires the host NusA protein which serves to stabilize the interaction between antitermination protein N and host RNA polymerase. From Escherichia phage lambda (Bacteriophage lambda).
   2678..2704    +  CDS            3xHA (fragment): three tandem HA epitope tags
   2723..4762    +  CDS            Edc3: EDC3_DROME - Experimental evidence at protein level: Swiss-Prot protein existence level 1. In the process of mRNA degradation, may play a role in mRNA decapping. From Drosophila melanogaster (Fruit fly).
   4801..4842    +  CDS            V5 tag: epitope tag from simian virus 5
   4942..5076    -  polyA_signal   SV40 poly(A) signal: SV40 polyadenylation signal
   5099..5183    -  CDS            large T antigen (fragment): large T antigen from SV40 (simian virus 40)
   5184..5654    +  CDS            TcR (fragment): tetracycline efflux protein; tet; confers resistance to tetracycline
   5698..6286    -  rep_origin     ori: high-copy-number ColE1/pMB1/pBR322/pUC origin of replication
   6457..7317    -  CDS            AmpR: β-lactamase; bla; confers resistance to ampicillin, carbenicillin, and related antibiotics
   7318..7422    -  promoter       AmpR promoter: bla
