[The description below was written by a language model from this plasmid's Addgene catalogue record and pLannotate feature annotations shown in this document.]
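Description:
pAc5.1B-lambdaN-HA-DmEDC3-5mut-siRNAres_E is a 7.5 kb insect-cell expression plasmid. The catalogue lists the backbone as unknown, but the name and feature layout point to a pAc5.1B-type vector. It is propagated in E. coli through a ColE1/pUC-family origin and selected with ampicillin via the bla gene and its own promoter. The feature annotation calls the origin high copy, whereas the catalogue entry records the plasmid as low copy. Short fragments annotated as tetracycline resistance and SV40 large T antigen appear to be non-functional backbone remnants.

Expression is driven by the constitutive Drosophila melanogaster actin 5C promoter. The open reading frame begins with a short fragment of the bacteriophage lambda N protein, followed by an HA epitope (annotated as a 27-nt portion of a 3xHA tag, consistent with a single copy) and then the full Drosophila Edc3 (CG6311) coding sequence. Edc3 is a P-body component implicated in mRNA decapping. A vector-derived V5 tag lies downstream of the insert, though the record does not say whether it is translated in frame, and an SV40 polyadenylation signal follows. The lambda N peptide binds BoxB RNA hairpins, so fusions of this kind are generally used to tether a protein to a BoxB-containing reporter mRNA, with HA allowing detection or immunoprecipitation.

The name indicates a five-residue mutant ("5mut") made resistant to an siRNA, which would suit complementation experiments after knockdown of the endogenous gene, but the record does not specify those five substitutions or the resistance changes. It lists only one silent change (A456G) and three differences (N162T, K221E, D418G) relative to the NCBI reference. The associated study concerns the mutually exclusive binding of EDC3 and Tral to the DEAD-box protein DDX6/Me31B.
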