Addgene plasmid #146194: pAc5.1B-lambdaN-HA-DmEDC3-5mut-siRNAres_E
Purpose: Insect Expression of DmEDC3-5mut-siRNA res
Depositing lab: Elisa Izaurralde. Depositing organization: Max Planck Institute for Developmental Biology. Publication: Structural basis for the mutually exclusive anchoring of P body components EDC3 and Tral to the DEAD box protein DDX6/Me31B. Tritschler F, Braun JE, Eulalio A, Truffault V, Izaurralde E, Weichenrieder O. Mol Cell. 2009 Mar 13. 33(5):661-8. 10.1016/j.molcel.2009.02.014 PubMed 19285948.
Backbone
  Vector backbone: Unknown
  Vector type: Insect Expression
Growth in bacteria
  Bacterial resistance: Ampicillin, 100 μg/mL
  Growth temperature: 37°C
  Growth strain: DH5alpha
  Copy number: Low Copy
Gene/Insert
  Gene/Insert name: DmEDC3-5mut-siRNA res
  Species: D. melanogaster (fly)
  Mutation: one silent mutation A456G and three mutations N162T, K221E and D418G compared to the sequence given by NCBI: NM_140735.1
  Entrez Gene: Edc3 (a.k.a. CG6311, DmEDC3, Dmel\CG6311, EDC3, LSm16)
  Cloning method: Unknown
Terms and licenses: Academic/Nonprofit Terms; Industry Terms: Not Available to Industry
Depositor comments: Plasmids from this collection were made available to the research community and donated after the lab closed. Please note that the sequence provided by the depositing laboratory may be theoretical/predicted or based on Sanger sequencing results. There may be discrepancies between sequencing results obtained by Addgene and the depositor sequence. If an Addgene verified sequence is not available, please contact before placing your order to request that our lab fully sequence the plasmid.
How to cite: pAc5.1B-lambdaN-HA-DmEDC3-5mut-siRNAres_E was a gift from Elisa Izaurralde (Addgene plasmid # 146194 ; http://n2t.net/addgene:146194 ; RRID:Addgene_146194)
